Addgene plasmid #227555: pEPCT1CB0069
Purpose: Level 1 - Position 3 with 35S promoter and terminator for plant expression
Depositing lab: Nicola Patron. Depositing organization: Earlham Institute. Publication: Biosynthesis and bioactivity of anti-inflammatory triterpenoids in Calendula officinalis. Golubova D, Salmon M, Su H, Tansley C, Kaithakottil GG, Linsmith G, Schudoma C, Swarbreck D, O'Connell MA, Patron NJ. Nat Commun. 2025 Jul 28;16(1):6941. doi: 10.1038/s41467-025-62269-w. PubMed 40721615.
Backbone
  Vector backbone: pICH47751
  Vector type: Plant Expression
Growth in bacteria
  Bacterial resistance: Ampicillin, 100 μg/mL
  Growth temperature: 37°C
  Growth strain: DH5alpha
  Copy number: High Copy
Gene/Insert
  Gene/Insert name: 35Sshort_TMV_CoACT7_35S
  Species: Calendula officinalis
  Mutation: BsaI sites removed by silent mutation
  Promoter: 35Sshort_TMV (pICH51277)
  Cloning method: Restriction Enzyme; 5′ cloning site BsaI (destroyed during cloning); 3′ cloning site BsaI (destroyed during cloning)
Terms and licenses: Academic/Nonprofit Terms; Industry Terms: Not Available to Industry
How to cite: pEPCT1CB0069 was a gift from Nicola Patron (Addgene plasmid # 227555 ; http://n2t.net/addgene:227555 ; RRID:Addgene_227555)
