[The description below was written by a language model from this plasmid's Addgene catalogue record and pLannotate feature annotations shown in this document.]
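Description:
pEPCT1CB0069 is a Golden Gate/MoClo Level 1 plant expression plasmid built in the pICH47751 backbone, the acceptor that places a transcriptional unit at position 3 for later assembly into multigene constructs. The 6.1 kb backbone is a binary vector. Nopaline-type left and right T-DNA border repeats flank the cargo, and an incP oriV with the trfA replication initiator gene gives broad-host-range replication, as used for maintenance in Agrobacterium. A high-copy ColE1/pUC origin and β-lactamase (ampicillin resistance, with its own bla promoter) support propagation and selection in E. coli. The annotation shows no plant selectable marker within the borders, as expected for a single-unit Level 1 module.

The payload is one transcriptional unit, 35Sshort_TMV_CoACT7_35S. A short cauliflower mosaic virus 35S promoter, a strong constitutive plant promoter, is fused to the tobacco mosaic virus Ω 5′ leader, which enhances translation. These drive the CoACT7 coding sequence from Calendula officinalis (pot marigold), followed by the CaMV 35S polyadenylation signal/terminator. The coding sequence was domesticated by silent mutations that remove internal BsaI sites, and the BsaI sites used for assembly were destroyed during cloning. The feature table does not annotate the CoACT7 open reading frame, which should lie in the unannotated interval between the Ω leader and the terminator. The short "SET1" and "TetR" fragment hits are probably incidental similarity matches rather than functional parts.

The record does not state the function of CoACT7. The associated work concerns triterpenoid biosynthesis in Calendula, so the plasmid is presumably meant for constitutive expression of this candidate gene in plants, alone or after assembly with other pathway units.
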