Features (pLannotate 1.2.2; 13 found; start..end, strand, type, name):
     38..62      +  misc_feature   RB T-DNA repeat: right border repeat from nopaline C58 T-DNA
    174..194     -  CDS            TetR (fragment): tetracycline resistance regulatory protein; tetR
    221..1366    -  CDS            trfA: TRFA_ECOLX - Experimental evidence at protein level: Swiss-Prot protein existence level 1. Also involved in plasmid copy number control, promoting intermolecular coupling of protein bound iterons at oriV, which inhibits replication initiation. From Escherichia coli.
   1702..2290    -  rep_origin     ori: high-copy-number ColE1/pMB1/pBR322/pUC origin of replication
   2461..3321    -  CDS            AmpR: β-lactamase; bla; confers resistance to ampicillin, carbenicillin, and related antibiotics
   3322..3426    -  promoter       AmpR promoter: bla
   3513..4144    -  rep_origin     oriV: incP origin of replication
   4236..4260    +  misc_feature   LB T-DNA repeat: left border repeat from nopaline C58 T-DNA
   4446..4791    +  promoter       CaMV 35S promoter: strong constitutive promoter from cauliflower mosaic virus
   4743..4789    +  promoter       minimal CaMV 35S promoter: minimal 35S promoter from cauliflower mosaic virus
   4820..4873    +  misc_feature   TMV Ω: translational enhancer from the tobacco mosaic virus 5'-leader sequence (Gallie et al., 1988)
   5913..5930    +  CDS            SET1 (fragment): solubility-enhancement tag derived from T7 phage gene 10B
   5965..6139    +  polyA_signal   CaMV poly(A) signal: cauliflower mosaic virus polyadenylation signal
>Addgene plasmid #227555 | pEPCT1CB0069 | addgene full sequence | sequence record 455245 | Addgene NGS Result
TTGTCTTCTGCACGAAGTGGTTTAAACTATCAGTGTTTGACAGGATATATTGGCGGGTAAACCTAAGAGA
AAAGAGCGTTTATTAGAATAATCGGATATTTAAAAGGGCGTGAAAAGGTTTATCCGTTCGTCCATTTGTA
TGTGCATGCCAACCACAGGGTTCCCCAGATCAGGCGCTGGCTGCTGAACCCCCAGCCGGAACTGACCCCA
CAAGGCCCTAGCGTTTGCAATGCACCAGGTCATCATTGACCCAGGCGTGTTCCACCAGGCCGCTGCCTCG
CAACTCTTCGCAGGCTTCGCCGACCTGCTCGCGCCACTTCTTCACGCGGGTGGAATCCGATCCGCACATG
AGGCGGAAGGTTTCCAGCTTGAGCGGGTACGGCTCCCGGTGCGAGCTGAAATAGTCGAACATCCGTCGGG
CCGTCGGCGACAGCTTGCGGTACTTCTCCCATATGAATTTCGTGTAGTGGTCGCCAGCAAACAGCACGAC
GATTTCCTCGTCGATCAGGACCTGGCAACGGGACGTTTTCTTGCCACGGTCCAGGACGCGGAAGCGGTGC
AGCAGCGACACCGATTCCAGGTGCCCAACGCGGTCGGACGTGAAGCCCATCGCCGTCGCCTGTAGGCGCG
ACAGGCATTCCTCGGCCTTCGTGTAATACCGGCCATTGATCGACCAGCCCAGGTCCTGGCAAAGCTCGTA
GAACGTGAAGGTGATCGGCTCGCCGATAGGGGTGCGCTTCGCGTACTCCAACACCTGCTGCCACACCAGT
TCGTCATCGTCGGCCCGCAGCTCGACGCCGGTGTAGGTGATCTTCACGTCCTTGTTGACGTGGAAAATGA
CCTTGTTTTGCAGCGCCTCGCGCGGGATTTTCTTGTTGCGCGTGGTGAACAGGGCAGAGCGGGCCGTGTC
GTTTGGCATCGCTCGCATCGTGTCCGGCCACGGCGCAATATCGAACAAGGAAAGCTGCATTTCCTTGATC
TGCTGCTTCGTGTGTTTCAGCAACGCGGCCTGCTTGGCCTCGCTGACCTGTTTTGCCAGGTCCTCGCCGG
CGGTTTTTCGCTTCTTGGTCGTCATAGTTCCTCGCGTGTCGATGGTCATCGACTTCGCCAAACCTGCCGC
CTCCTGTTCAAGACGACGCGAACGCTCCACGGCGGCCGATGGCGCGGGCAGGGCAGGGGGAGCCAGTTGC
ACGCTGTCGCGCTCGATCTTGGCCGTAGCTTGCTGGACCATCGAGCCGACGGACTGGAAGGTTTCGCGGG
GCGCACGCATGACGGTGCGGCTTGCGATGGTTTCGGCATCCTCGGCGGAAAACCCCGCGTCGATCAGTTC
TTGCCTGTATGCCTTCCGGTCAAACGTCCGATTCATTCACCCTCCTTGCGGGATTGCCCCGACTCACGCC
GGGGCAATGTGCCCTTATTCCTGATTTGACCCGCCTGGTGCCTTGGTGTCCAGATAATCCACCTTATCGG
CAATGAAGTCGGTCCCGTAGACCGTCTGGCCGTCCTTCTCGTACTTGGTATTCCGAATCTTGCCCTGCAC
GAATACCAGCGACCCCTTGCCCAAATACTTGCCGTGGGCCTCGGCCTGAGAGCCAAAACACTTGATGCGG
AAGAAGTCGGTGCGCTCCTGCTTGTCGCCGGCATCGTTGCGCCACATCTAGGATCTGCCAGGAACCGTAA
AAAGGCCGCGTTGCTGGCGTTTTTCCATAGGCTCCGCCCCCCTGACGAGCATCACAAAAATCGACGCTCA
AGTCAGAGGTGGCGAAACCCGACAGGACTATAAAGATACCAGGCGTTTCCCCCTGGAAGCTCCCTCGTGC
GCTCTCCTGTTCCGACCCTGCCGCTTACCGGATACCTGTCCGCCTTTCTCCCTTCGGGAAGCGTGGCGCT
TTCTCATAGCTCACGCTGTAGGTATCTCAGTTCGGTGTAGGTCGTTCGCTCCAAGCTGGGCTGTGTGCAC
GAACCCCCCGTTCAGCCCGACCGCTGCGCCTTATCCGGTAACTATCGTCTTGAGTCCAACCCGGTAAGAC
ACGACTTATCGCCACTGGCAGCAGCCACTGGTAACAGGATTAGCAGAGCGAGGTATGTAGGCGGTGCTAC
AGAGTTCTTGAAGTGGTGGCCTAACTACGGCTACACTAGAAGAACAGTATTTGGTATCTGCGCTCTGCTG
AAGCCAGTTACCTTCGGAAAAAGAGTTGGTAGCTCTTGATCCGGCAAACAAACCACCGCTGGTAGCGGTG
GTTTTTTTGTTTGCAAGCAGCAGATTACGCGCAGAAAAAAAGGATCTCAAGAAGATCCTTTGATCTTTTC
TACGGGGTCTGACGCTCAGTGGAACGAAAACTCACGTTAAGGGATTTTGGTCATGAGATTATCAAAAAGG
ATCTTCACCTAGATCCTTTTAAATTAAAAATGAAGTTTTAAATCAATCTAAAGTATATATGAGTAAACTT
GGTCTGACAGTTACCAATGCTTAATCAGTGAGGCACCTATCTCAGCGATCTGTCTATTTCGTTCATCCAT
AGTTGCCTGACTCCCCGTCGTGTAGATAACTACGATACGGGAGGGCTTACCATCTGGCCCCAGTGCTGCA
ATGATACCGCGAGAACCACGCTCACCGGCTCCAGATTTATCAGCAATAAACCAGCCAGCCGGAAGGGCCG
AGCGCAGAAGTGGTCCTGCAACTTTATCCGCCTCCATCCAGTCTATTAATTGTTGCCGGGAAGCTAGAGT
AAGTAGTTCGCCAGTTAATAGTTTGCGCAACGTTGTTGCCATTGCTACAGGCATCGTGGTGTCACGCTCG
TCGTTTGGTATGGCTTCATTCAGCTCCGGTTCCCAACGATCAAGGCGAGTTACATGATCCCCCATGTTGT
GCAAAAAAGCGGTTAGCTCCTTCGGTCCTCCGATCGTTGTCAGAAGTAAGTTGGCCGCAGTGTTATCACT
CATGGTTATGGCAGCACTGCATAATTCTCTTACTGTCATGCCATCCGTAAGATGCTTTTCTGTGACTGGT
GAGTACTCAACCAAGTCATTCTGAGAATAGTGTATGCGGCGACCGAGTTGCTCTTGCCCGGCGTCAATAC
GGGATAATACCGCGCCACATAGCAGAACTTTAAAAGTGCTCATCATTGGAAAACGTTCTTCGGGGCGAAA
ACTCTCAAGGATCTTACCGCTGTTGAGATCCAGTTCGATGTAACCCACTCGTGCACCCAACTGATCTTCA
GCATCTTTTACTTTCACCAGCGTTTCTGGGTGAGCAAAAACAGGAAGGCAAAATGCCGCAAAAAAGGGAA
TAAGGGCGACACGGAAATGTTGAATACTCATACTCTTCCTTTTTCAATATTATTGAAGCATTTATCAAGG
TTATTGTCTCATGAGCGGATACATATTTGAATGTATTTAGAAAAATAAACAAATAGGGGTTCCGCGCACG
AATTGGCCAGCGCTGCCATTTTTGGGGTGAGGCCGTTCGCGGCCGAGGGGCGCAGCCCCTGGGGGGATGG
GAGGCCCGCGTTAGCGGGCCGGGAGGGTTCGAGAAGGGGGGGCACCCCCCTTCGGCGTGCGCGGTCACGC
GCACAGGGCGCAGCCCTGGTTAAAAACAAGGTTTATAAATATTGGTTTAAAAGCAGGTTAAAAGACAGGT
TAGCGGTGGCCGAAAAACGGGCGGAAACCCTTGCAAATGCTGGATTTTCTGCCTGTGGACAGCCCCTCAA
ATGTCAATAGGTGCGCCCCTCATCTGTCAGCACTCTGCCCCTCAAGTGTCAAGGATCGCGCCCCTCATCT
GTCAGTAGTCGCGCCCCTCAAGTGTCAATACCGCAGGGCACTTATCCCCAGGCTTGTCCACATCATCTGT
GGGAAACTCGCGTAAAATCAGGCGTTTTCGCCGATTTGCGAGGCTGGCCAGCTCCACGTCGCCGGCCGAA
ATCGAGCCTGCCCCTCATCTGTCAACGCCGCGCCGGGTGAGTCGGCCCCTCAAGTGTCAACGTCCGCCCC
TCATCTGTCAGTGAGGGCCAAGTTTTCCGCGAGGTATCCACAACGCCGGCGGCCGCGGTGTCTCGCACAC
GGCTTCGACGGCGTTTCTGGCGCGTTTGCAGGGCCATAGACGGCCGCCAGCCCAGCGGCGAGGGCAACCA
GCCCGGTGAGCGTCGCAAAGGAGATCCTGATCTGACTGATGGGCTGCCTGTATCGAGTGGTGATTTTGTG
CCGAGCTGCCGGTCGGGGAGCTGTTGGCTGGCTGGTGGCAGGATATATTGTGGTGTAAACAAATTGACGC
TTAGACAACTTAATAACACATTGCGGACGTTTTTAATGTACTGGGGTGGATGCAGTGGGCCCCACTCTGT
GAAGACAAGCAAGAATTCAAGCTTGGAGGTCAACATGGTGGAGCACGACACTCTGGTCTACTCCAAAAAT
GTCAAAGATACAGTCTCAGAAGATCAAAGGGCTATTGAGACTTTTCAACAAAGGATAATTTCGGGAAACC
TCCTCGGATTCCATTGCCCAGCTATCTGTCACTTCATCGAAAGGACAGTAGAAAAGGAAGGTGGCTCCTA
CAAATGCCATCATTGCGATAAAGGAAAGGCTATCATTCAAGATCTCTCTGCCGACAGTGGTCCCAAAGAT
GGACCCCCACCCACGAGGAGCATCGTGGAAAAAGAAGAGGTTCCAACCACGTCTACAAAGCAAGTGGATT
GATGTGACATCTCCACTGACGTAAGGGATGACGCACAATCCCACTATCCTTCGCAAGACCCTTCCTCTAT
ATAAGGAAGTTCATTTCATTTGGAGAGGACACGCTCGAGTATAAGAGCTCATTTTTACAACAATTACCAA
CAACAACAAACAACAAACAACATTACAATTACATTTACAATTATCGATACAATGGATATCAAAGAAGAAT
TCAAGATTCTCATAAAGGGGTCCCTTATCATATCAATTTCTCTTAGTTATTGCTATTTTGTGGGAAGAAG
TACTCCTAAAGGCTTTCCAAGACTTTTATTGATCCTTCCTGTTCTTCTTCTTTTCATTTCAATTCCACTA
TTCTTCAATTCCGTACATCTCATCGGAGCACTTTCGTTGTTCATCGCTTGGCTCGCTAATTTCAAACTTC
TCCTTTTCGCCTTCGGAAAAGGACCCCTTTCCGCCCCTTCGATTCCCCTCTCCCAATTCCTTTCCTTTGC
ATGTTTTCCCATTGCAAAGACTCAAGTGGTATACAAAAATCCTTCCCACAAGTCCCTTTTTAATTATGGA
ATCAAAGCTATCCTTTTCGCGGTTTTCCTTAGGGTTTTTTTTTATCATGGTGATCATATGAACCCAATAA
TCGCTTGGGTTTTGTTCGCGTTCTCAGTCTACTTTGGTCTGGAGCTCACACTAGCTGTGAGCTCCGTCAT
AATGGGCTCGTTACTTGGGGTCGAGCTCGACCCCCAGTTTAACGAGCCCTATCTCTCCACATCTCTCCAG
GAATTCTGGGGCAGGAGGTGGAACGTGATGGTCAACCGCATCCTTTACCCGACCATTTACACCCCGGTTC
ATACGCTTTCAACTCGGGTAATTGGTCATATGTGGGCCCCAATACCGGCGATCTTGACCACATTTATCGT
GTCCGGACTCATGCATGAGCTTATTTTCTTTTATTATACTCGGGATTGGCCAACATGGAATACTCTACTT
TTCTTTTGTCTACACGGTGTCTCTTTGGTAACGGAGATAATAATCAAAAAATCTGTTAACTTTAACGGGA
GTTTACCCCGTTACATAACCACCCCGTTTGTGTTTTCGTTCGTGTTGGGGACATCTTATTGGTTGTTTTT
CCCAGAACTTATGAGGTGTAAACTCGTCGAACGAGCGTTTGAAGAATATCGGGCTATGGCCAAGATCGTA
CCAGGTGTCGTTAACGGTTCGTAAGTCGACCGGCTGCTAACAAAGCCCGAGCTTCTCTAGCTAGAGTCGA
TCGACAAGCTCGAGTTTCTCCATAATAATGTGTGAGTAGTTCCCAGATAAGGGAATTAGGGTTCCTATAG
GGTTTCGCTCATGTGTTGAGCATATAAGAAACCCTTAGTATGTATTTGTATTTGTAAAATACTTCTATCA
ATAAAATTTCTAATTCCTAAAACCAAAATCCAGTACTAAAATCCAGATCGCTACTA
